Addgene plasmid #164872: TC1681
Purpose: CURE-C2: C to U RNA Editing, with high efficiency and high off-target effects
Depositing lab: Tian Chi. Depositing organization: ShanghaiTech University. Publication: Programmable C-to-U RNA editing using the human APOBEC3A deaminase. Huang X, Lv J, Li Y, Mao S, Li Z, Jing Z, Sun Y, Zhang X, Shen S, Wang X, Di M, Ge J, Huang X, Zuo E, Chi T. EMBO J. 2020 Nov 16;39(22):e104741. doi: 10.15252/embj.2020104741. Epub 2020 Oct 15. PubMed 33058229.
Backbone
  Vector backbone: puc57
  Vector type: Mammalian Expression, CRISPR
Growth in bacteria
  Bacterial resistance: Ampicillin, 100 μg/mL
  Growth temperature: 37°C
  Growth strain: NEB Stable
  Copy number: High Copy
Gene/Insert
  Gene/Insert name: hAPOBEC3A fused to PspCas13b
  Species: Other
  Mutation: human apobec Y132D
  Entrez Gene: APOBEC3A (a.k.a. A3A, ARP3, PHRBN, bK150C2.1)
  Cloning method: Gibson Cloning
Terms and licenses: Academic/Nonprofit Terms; Industry Terms: Not Available to Industry
How to cite: TC1681 was a gift from Tian Chi (Addgene plasmid # 164872 ; http://n2t.net/addgene:164872 ; RRID:Addgene_164872)
