[The description below was written by a language model from this plasmid's Addgene catalogue record and pLannotate feature annotations shown in this document.]
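Description:
TC1681 is a mammalian expression plasmid built on a pUC57 backbone that encodes CURE-C2, a programmable C-to-U RNA editor. It is propagated in bacteria as a high-copy plasmid through its ColE1/pUC-type origin and is selected with ampicillin via the β-lactamase gene and its native promoter. A fragment of the pBR322 bom region is also annotated in the backbone.

The payload is a fusion of the RNA-targeting CRISPR protein PspCas13b to human APOBEC3A, a cytidine deaminase, here carrying the Y132D mutation. Expression is driven by the CMV immediate-early enhancer and promoter, and a T7 promoter lies just downstream of it. The feature table leaves roughly three kilobases between the T7 promoter and the APOBEC3A coding sequence unannotated. This gap presumably holds the PspCas13b portion named in the catalogue entry, which would place the deaminase at the C-terminal side, although the annotation does not confirm this. Whether the Cas13b is catalytically inactivated is not recorded. An mCherry coding sequence follows APOBEC3A after a short spacer, providing a red fluorescent marker for transfected cells. The record does not say whether it is joined by a linker or by a self-cleaving peptide. A WPRE enhances transcript stability and expression, and the bovine growth hormone polyadenylation signal terminates the unit. The short hit to a truncated HIV-1 5' LTR is only a small fragment next to the promoter and does not indicate a lentiviral vector.

No guide RNA cassette is annotated, so a targeting crRNA would presumably be supplied separately. The depositor describes this version as giving high editing efficiency together with high off-target effects.
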