Features (pLannotate 1.2.2; 14 found; start..end, strand, type, name):
     28..80      -  misc_feature   bom (fragment): basis of mobility region from pBR322
    235..614     +  enhancer       CMV enhancer: human cytomegalovirus immediate early enhancer
    615..818     +  promoter       CMV promoter: human cytomegalovirus (CMV) immediate early promoter
    814..847     +  LTR            5' LTR (truncated) (fragment): truncated 5' long terminal repeat (LTR) from HIV-1
    863..881     +  promoter       T7 promoter: promoter for bacteriophage T7 RNA polymerase
   3980..4576    +  CDS            APOBEC3A: human cytidine deaminase (C to U editing enzyme) that efficiently edits methylated cytosines (Wang et al., 2018); human APOBEC3A; also known as hA3A; A3A
   4649..5356    +  CDS            mCherry: mCherry is a basic (constitutively fluorescent) red fluorescent protein published in 2004, derived from Discosoma sp.. It is reported to be a very rapidly-maturing monomer with low acid sensitivity.
   5368..5398    +  misc_feature   MCS (fragment): pUC18/19 multiple cloning site
   5402..5990    +  misc_feature   WPRE: woodchuck hepatitis virus posttranscriptional regulatory element
   5991..6010    +  misc_feature   MCS (fragment): pBluescript multiple cloning site
   6017..6224    +  polyA_signal   bGH poly(A) signal: bovine growth hormone polyadenylation signal
   6401..6989    -  rep_origin     ori: high-copy-number ColE1/pMB1/pBR322/pUC origin of replication
   7160..8020    -  CDS            AmpR: β-lactamase; bla; confers resistance to ampicillin, carbenicillin, and related antibiotics
   8021..8125    -  promoter       AmpR promoter: bla
>Addgene plasmid #164872 | TC1681 | addgene full sequence | sequence record 325775 | Addgene NGS Result
GACGGATCGGGAGATCTCCCGATCCCCTATGGTGCACTCTCAGTACAATCTGCTCTGATGCCGCATAGTT
AAGCCAGTATCTGCTCCCTGCTTGTGTGTTGGAGGTCGCTGAGTAGTGCGCGAGCAAAATTTAAGCTACA
ACAAGGCAAGGCTTGACCGACAATTGCATGAAGAATCTGCTTAGGGTTAGGCGTTTTGCGCTGCTTCGCG
ATGTACGGGCCAGATATACGCGTTGACATTGATTATTGACTAGTTATTAATAGTAATCAATTACGGGGTC
ATTAGTTCATAGCCCATATATGGAGTTCCGCGTTACATAACTTACGGTAAATGGCCCGCCTGGCTGACCG
CCCAACGACCCCCGCCCATTGACGTCAATAATGACGTATGTTCCCATAGTAACGCCAATAGGGACTTTCC
ATTGACGTCAATGGGTGGAGTATTTACGGTAAACTGCCCACTTGGCAGTACATCAAGTGTATCATATGCC
AAGTACGCCCCCTATTGACGTCAATGACGGTAAATGGCCCGCCTGGCATTATGCCCAGTACATGACCTTA
TGGGACTTTCCTACTTGGCAGTACATCTACGTATTAGTCATCGCTATTACCATGGTGATGCGGTTTTGGC
AGTACATCAATGGGCGTGGATAGCGGTTTGACTCACGGGGATTTCCAAGTCTCCACCCCATTGACGTCAA
TGGGAGTTTGTTTTGGCACCAAAATCAACGGGACTTTCCAAAATGTCGTAACAACTCCGCCCCATTGACG
CAAATGGGCGGTAGGCGTGTACGGTGGGAGGTCTATATAAGCAGAGCTCTCTGGCTAACTAGAGAACCCA
CTGCTTACTGGCTTATCGAAATTAATACGACTCACTATAGGGAGACCCAAGCTGGCTAGCGTTTAAACTT
AAGCTTGCCACCATGAAGCGCACCGCCGATGGATCCGAGTTCGAATCCCCTAAAGCTGCTGCAAAGGTGA
ACATCCCCGCTCTGGTGGAAAACCAGAAGAAGTACTTTGGCACCTACAGCGTGATGGCCATGCTGAACGC
TCAGACCGTGCTGGACCACATCCAGAAGGTGGCCGATATTGAGGGCGAGCAGAACGAGAACAACGAGAAT
CTGTGGTTTCACCCCGTGATGAGCCACCTGTACAACGCCAAGAACGGCTACGACAAGCAGCCCGAGAAAA
CCATGTTCATCATCGAGCGGCTGCAGAGCTACTTCCCATTCCTGAAGATCATGGCCGAGAACCAGAGAGA
GTACAGCAACGGCAAGTACAAGCAGAACCGCGTGGAAGTGAACAGCAACGACATCTTCGAGGTGCTGAAG
CGCGCCTTCGGCGTGCTGAAGATGTACAGGGACCTGACCAACGCATACAAGACCTACGAGGAAAAGCTGA
ACGACGGCTGCGAGTTCCTGACCAGCACAGAGCAACCTCTGAGCGGCATGATCAACAACTACTACACAGT
GGCCCTGCGGAACATGAACGAGAGATACGGCTACAAGACAGAGGACCTGGCCTTCATCCAGGACAAGCGG
TTCAAGTTCGTGAAGGACGCCTACGGCAAGAAAAAGTCCCAAGTGAATACCGGATTCTTCCTGAGCCTGC
AGGACTACAACGGCGACACACAGAAGAAGCTGCACCTGAGCGGAGTGGGAATCGCCCTGCTGATCTGCCT
GTTCCTGGACAAGCAGTACATCAACATCTTTCTGAGCAGGCTGCCCATCTTCTCCAGCTACAATGCCCAG
AGCGAGGAACGGCGGATCATCATCAGATCCTTCGGCATCAACAGCATCAAGCTGCCCAAGGACCGGATCC
ACAGCGAGAAGTCCAACAAGAGCGTGGCCATGGATATGCTCAACGAAGTGAAGCGGTGCCCCGACGAGCT
GTTCACAACACTGTCTGCCGAGAAGCAGTCCCGGTTCAGAATCATCAGCGACGACCACAATGAAGTGCTG
ATGAAGCGGAGCAGCGACAGATTCGTGCCTCTGCTGCTGCAGTATATCGATTACGGCAAGCTGTTCGACC
ACATCAGGTTCCACGTGAACATGGGCAAGCTGAGATACCTGCTGAAGGCCGACAAGACCTGCATCGACGG
CCAGACCAGAGTCAGAGTGATCGAGCAGCCCCTGAACGGCTTCGGCAGACTGGAAGAGGCCGAGACAATG
CGGAAGCAAGAGAACGGCACCTTCGGCAACAGCGGCATCCGGATCAGAGACTTCGAGAACATGAAGCGGG
ACGACGCCAATCCTGCCAACTATCCCTACATCGTGGACACCTACACACACTACATCCTGGAAAACAACAA
GGTCGAGATGTTTATCAACGACAAAGAGGACAGCGCCCCACTGCTGCCCGTGATCGAGGATGATAGATAC
GTGGTCAAGACAATCCCCAGCTGCCGGATGAGCACCCTGGAAATTCCAGCCATGGCCTTCCACATGTTTC
TGTTCGGCAGCAAGAAAACCGAGAAGCTGATCGTGGACGTGCACAACCGGTACAAGAGACTGTTCCAGGC
CATGCAGAAAGAAGAAGTGACCGCCGAGAATATCGCCAGCTTCGGAATCGCCGAGAGCGACCTGCCTCAG
AAGATCCTGGATCTGATCAGCGGCAATGCCCACGGCAAGGATGTGGACGCCTTCATCAGACTGACCGTGG
ACGACATGCTGACCGACACCGAGCGGAGAATCAAGAGATTCAAGGACGACCGGAAGTCCATTCGGAGCGC
CGACAACAAGATGGGAAAGAGAGGCTTCAAGCAGATCTCCACAGGCAAGCTGGCCGACTTCCTGGCCAAG
GACATCGTGCTGTTTCAGCCCAGCGTGAACGATGGCGAGAACAAGATCACCGGCCTGAACTACCGGATCA
TGCAGAGCGCCATTGCCGTGTACGATAGCGGCGACGATTACGAGGCCAAGCAGCAGTTCAAGCTGATGTT
CGAGAAGGCCCGGCTGATCGGCAAGGGCACAACAGAGCCTCATCCATTTCTGTACAAGGTGTTCGCCCGC
AGCATCCCCGCCAATGCCGTCGAGTTCTACGAGCGCTACCTGATCGAGCGGAAGTTCTACCTGACCGGCC
TGTCCAACGAGATCAAGAAAGGCAACAGAGTGGATGTGCCCTTCATCCGGCGGGACCAGAACAAGTGGAA
AACACCCGCCATGAAGACCCTGGGCAGAATCTACAGCGAGGATCTGCCCGTGGAACTGCCCAGACAGATG
TTCGACAATGAGATCAAGTCCCACCTGAAGTCCCTGCCACAGATGGAAGGCATCGACTTCAACAATGCCA
ACGTGACCTATCTGATCGCCGAGTACATGAAGAGAGTGCTGGACGACGACTTCCAGACCTTCTACCAGTG
GAACCGCAACTACCGGTACATGGACATGCTTAAGGGCGAGTACGACAGAAAGGGCTCCCTGCAGCACTGC
TTCACCAGCGTGGAAGAGAGAGAAGGCCTCTGGAAAGAGCGGGCCTCCAGAACAGAGCGGTACAGAAAGC
AGGCCAGCAACAAGATCCGCAGCAACCGGCAGATGAGAAACGCCAGCAGCGAAGAGATCGAGACAATCCT
GGATAAGCGGCTGAGCAACAGCCGGAACGAGTACCAGAAAAGCGAGAAAGTGATCCGGCGCTACAGAGTG
CAGGATGCCCTGCTGTTTCTGCTGGCCAAAAAGACCCTGACCGAACTGGCCGATTTCGACGGCGAGAGGT
TCAAACTGAAAGAAATCATGCCCGACGCCGAGAAGGGAATCCTGAGCGAGATCATGCCCATGAGCTTCAC
CTTCGAGAAAGGCGGCAAGAAGTACACCATCACCAGCGAGGGCATGAAGCTGAAGAACTACGGCGACTTC
TTTGTGCTGGCTAGCGACAAGAGGATCGGCAACCTGCTGGAACTCGTGGGCAGCGACATCGTGTCCAAAG
AGGATGGATCCCTTCAACTGCCTCCACTTGAAAGACTGACACTGGGATCCGGCTCGAGCATGGAAGCCAG
CCCAGCATCCGGGCCCAGACACTTGATGGATCCACACATATTCACTTCCAACTTTAACAATGGCATTGGA
AGGCATAAGACCTACCTGTGCTACGAAGTGGAGCGCCTGGACAATGGCACCTCGGTCAAGATGGACCAGC
ACAGGGGCTTTCTACACAACCAGGCTAAGAATCTTCTCTGTGGCTTTTACGGCCGCCATGCGGAGCTGCG
CTTCTTGGACCTGGTTCCTTCTTTGCAGTTGGACCCGGCCCAGATCTACAGGGTCACTTGGTTCATCTCC
TGGAGCCCCTGCTTCTCCTGGGGCTGTGCCGGGGAAGTGCGTGCGTTCCTTCAGGAGAACACACACGTGA
GACTGCGTATCTTCGCTGCCCGCATCTATGATGACGACCCCCTATATAAGGAGGCACTGCAAATGCTGCG
GGATGCTGGGGCCCAAGTCTCCATCATGACCTACGATGAATTTAAGCACTGCTGGGACACCTTTGTGGAC
CACCAGGGATGTCCCTTCCAGCCCTGGGATGGACTAGATGAGCACAGCCAAGCCCTGAGTGGGAGGCTGC
GGGCCATTCTCCAGAATCAGGGAAACGCGGCCGCTGGATCCGCTACTAACTTCAGCCTGCTGAAGCAGGC
TGGAGACGTGGAGGAGAACCCTGGACCTATGGTGAGCAAGGGCGAGGAGGATAACATGGCCATCATCAAG
GAGTTCATGCGCTTCAAGGTGCACATGGAGGGCTCCGTGAACGGCCACGAGTTCGAGATCGAGGGCGAGG
GCGAGGGCCGCCCCTACGAGGGCACCCAGACCGCCAAGCTGAAGGTGACCAAGGGTGGCCCCCTGCCCTT
CGCCTGGGACATCCTGTCCCCTCAGTTCATGTACGGCTCCAAGGCCTACGTGAAGCACCCCGCCGACATC
CCCGACTACTTGAAGCTGTCCTTCCCCGAGGGCTTCAAGTGGGAGCGCGTGATGAACTTCGAGGACGGCG
GCGTGGTGACCGTGACCCAGGACTCCTCCCTGCAGGACGGCGAGTTCATCTACAAGGTGAAGCTGCGCGG
CACCAACTTCCCCTCCGACGGCCCCGTAATGCAGAAGAAGACCATGGGCTGGGAGGCCTCCTCCGAGCGG
ATGTACCCCGAGGACGGCGCCCTGAAGGGCGAGATCAAGCAGAGGCTGAAGCTGAAGGACGGCGGCCACT
ACGACGCTGAGGTCAAGACCACCTACAAGGCCAAGAAGCCCGTGCAGCTGCCCGGCGCCTACAACGTCAA
CATCAAGTTGGACATCACCTCCCACAACGAGGACTACACCATCGTGGAACAGTACGAACGCGCCGAGGGC
CGCCACTCCACCGGCGGCATGGACGAGCTGTACAAGTAAGGCCGCGACTCTAGAGTCGACCTGCAGGCAT
GCAAGCTTGATAATCAACCTCTGGATTACAAAATTTGTGAAAGATTGACTGGTATTCTTAACTATGTTGC
TCCTTTTACGCTATGTGGATACGCTGCTTTAATGCCTTTGTATCATGCTATTGCTTCCCGTATGGCTTTC
ATTTTCTCCTCCTTGTATAAATCCTGGTTGCTGTCTCTTTATGAGGAGTTGTGGCCCGTTGTCAGGCAAC
GTGGCGTGGTGTGCACTGTGTTTGCTGACGCAACCCCCACTGGTTGGGGCATTGCCACCACCTGTCAGCT
CCTTTCCGGGACTTTCGCTTTCCCCCTCCCTATTGCCACGGCGGAACTCATCGCCGCCTGCCTTGCCCGC
TGCTGGACAGGGGCTCGGCTGTTGGGCACTGACAATTCCGTGGTGTTGTCGGGGAAATCATCGTCCTTTC
CTTGGCTGCTCGCCTGTGTTGCCACCTGGATTCTGCGCGGGACGTCCTTCTGCTACGTCCCTTCGGCCCT
CAATCCAGCGGACCTTCCTTCCCGCGGCCTGCTGCCGGCTCTGCGGCCTCTTCCGCGTCTTCGCCTTCGC
CCTCAGACGAGTCGGATCTCCCTTTGGGCCGCCTCCCCGCATCGATACCGTCGACCTCGACCTCGACTGT
GCCTTCTAGTTGCCAGCCATCTGTTGTTTGCCCCTCCCCCGTGCCTTCCTTGACCCTGGAAGGTGCCACT
CCCACTGTCCTTTCCTAATAAAATGAGGAAATTGCATCGCATTGTCTGAGTAGGTGTCATTCTATTCTGG
GGGGTGGGGTGGGGCAGGACAGCAAGGGGGAGGATTGGGAAGACAATAGCAGGCATGCTGGGGAGCTTCC
TCGCTCACTGACTCGCTGCGCTCGGTCGTTCGGCTGCGGCGAGCGGTATCAGCTCACTCAAAGGCGGTAA
TACGGTTATCCACAGAATCAGGGGATAACGCAGGAAAGAACATGTGAGCAAAAGGCCAGCAAAAGGCCAG
GAACCGTAAAAAGGCCGCGTTGCTGGCGTTTTTCCATAGGCTCCGCCCCCCTGACGAGCATCACAAAAAT
CGACGCTCAAGTCAGAGGTGGCGAAACCCGACAGGACTATAAAGATACCAGGCGTTTCCCCCTGGAAGCT
CCCTCGTGCGCTCTCCTGTTCCGACCCTGCCGCTTACCGGATACCTGTCCGCCTTTCTCCCTTCGGGAAG
CGTGGCGCTTTCTCATAGCTCACGCTGTAGGTATCTCAGTTCGGTGTAGGTCGTTCGCTCCAAGCTGGGC
TGTGTGCACGAACCCCCCGTTCAGCCCGACCGCTGCGCCTTATCCGGTAACTATCGTCTTGAGTCCAACC
CGGTAAGACACGACTTATCGCCACTGGCAGCAGCCACTGGTAACAGGATTAGCAGAGCGAGGTATGTAGG
CGGTGCTACAGAGTTCTTGAAGTGGTGGCCTAACTACGGCTACACTAGAAGAACAGTATTTGGTATCTGC
GCTCTGCTGAAGCCAGTTACCTTCGGAAAAAGAGTTGGTAGCTCTTGATCCGGCAAACAAACCACCGCTG
GTAGCGGTGGTTTTTTTGTTTGCAAGCAGCAGATTACGCGCAGAAAAAAAGGATCTCAAGAAGATCCTTT
GATCTTTTCTACGGGGTCTGACGCTCAGTGGAACGAAAACTCACGTTAAGGGATTTTGGTCATGAGATTA
TCAAAAAGGATCTTCACCTAGATCCTTTTAAATTAAAAATGAAGTTTTAAATCAATCTAAAGTATATATG
AGTAAACTTGGTCTGACAGTTACCAATGCTTAATCAGTGAGGCACCTATCTCAGCGATCTGTCTATTTCG
TTCATCCATAGTTGCCTGACTCCCCGTCGTGTAGATAACTACGATACGGGAGGGCTTACCATCTGGCCCC
AGTGCTGCAATGATACCGCGAGACCCACGCTCACCGGCTCCAGATTTATCAGCAATAAACCAGCCAGCCG
GAAGGGCCGAGCGCAGAAGTGGTCCTGCAACTTTATCCGCCTCCATCCAGTCTATTAATTGTTGCCGGGA
AGCTAGAGTAAGTAGTTCGCCAGTTAATAGTTTGCGCAACGTTGTTGCCATTGCTACAGGCATCGTGGTG
TCACGCTCGTCGTTTGGTATGGCTTCATTCAGCTCCGGTTCCCAACGATCAAGGCGAGTTACATGATCCC
CCATGTTGTGCAAAAAAGCGGTTAGCTCCTTCGGTCCTCCGATCGTTGTCAGAAGTAAGTTGGCCGCAGT
GTTATCACTCATGGTTATGGCAGCACTGCATAATTCTCTTACTGTCATGCCATCCGTAAGATGCTTTTCT
GTGACTGGTGAGTACTCAACCAAGTCATTCTGAGAATAGTGTATGCGGCGACCGAGTTGCTCTTGCCCGG
CGTCAATACGGGATAATACCGCGCCACATAGCAGAACTTTAAAAGTGCTCATCATTGGAAAACGTTCTTC
GGGGCGAAAACTCTCAAGGATCTTACCGCTGTTGAGATCCAGTTCGATGTAACCCACTCGTGCACCCAAC
TGATCTTCAGCATCTTTTACTTTCACCAGCGTTTCTGGGTGAGCAAAAACAGGAAGGCAAAATGCCGCAA
AAAAGGGAATAAGGGCGACACGGAAATGTTGAATACTCATACTCTTCCTTTTTCAATATTATTGAAGCAT
TTATCAGGGTTATTGTCTCATGAGCGGATACATATTTGAATGTATTTAGAAAAATAAACAAATAGGGGTT
CCGCGCACATTTCCCCGAAAAGTGCCACCTGACGTC
